Addgene plasmid #246805: pGGE-AtATXR5set
Purpose: A GreenGate entry vector containing coding region of SET domain of AtATXR5
Depositing lab: Danhua Jiang. Depositing organization: Institute of Genetics and Developmental Biology, Chinese Academy of Sciences.
Backbone
  Vector backbone: pGGE000
  Backbone size w/o insert (bp): 2686
  Vector type: GreenGate cloning entry vector
Growth in bacteria
  Bacterial resistance: Ampicillin, 100 μg/mL
  Growth temperature: 37°C
  Growth strain: DH5alpha
  Copy number: High Copy
Gene/Insert
  Gene/Insert name: AtATXR5set
  Species: A. thaliana (mustard weed)
  Insert size (bp): 419
  Cloning method: Restriction Enzyme; 5′ cloning site BsaI (not destroyed); 3′ cloning site BsaI (not destroyed)
  Sequencing primers: 5′ atgtgagttagctcactcattaggcac; 3′ gcaaggcgattaagttgggtaacg
Terms and licenses: Academic/Nonprofit Terms; Industry Terms: Not Available to Industry
How to cite: pGGE-AtATXR5set was a gift from Danhua Jiang (Addgene plasmid # 246805 ; http://n2t.net/addgene:246805 ; RRID:Addgene_246805)
