[The description below was written by a language model from this plasmid's Addgene catalogue record and pLannotate feature annotations shown in this document.]
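Description:
pGGE-AtATXR5set is a GreenGate entry vector built on the pGGE000 backbone (2,686 bp without insert). It carries a roughly 420 bp fragment encoding the SET domain of Arabidopsis thaliana ATXR5, and the sequenced plasmid totals 3,105 nt. It is a small bacterial cloning plasmid rather than an expression construct. It replicates in E. coli from a high-copy ColE1/pUC-type origin and is selected with ampicillin through the bla β-lactamase gene under its own promoter. The remaining annotated features are backbone remnants typical of pUC-derived vectors: short lacI, lacZα, bom and rop fragments, along with the CAP binding site, lac promoter and lac operator.

The insert sits between opposing SP6 and T7 phage promoters and is flanked by BsaI sites that were kept intact during cloning. In the GreenGate system, BsaI, a type IIS enzyme, releases each module with defined four-base overhangs, so that several entry modules can be ligated in a fixed order into a plant transformation destination vector in a single reaction. The record does not state the overhangs or which position this module occupies in such an assembly. No plant promoter, tag or terminator is present here, so those elements would come from other modules.

ATXR5 (also called SDG15) is a histone methyltransferase that monomethylates lysine 27 of histone H3, preferring H3.1-containing nucleosomes, and contributes to constitutive heterochromatin formation and silencing of heterochromatic elements. A module containing only its catalytic SET domain would suit the assembly of fusion proteins or truncated ATXR5 variants for expression in plants, although the record does not describe a specific downstream application.
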