Features (pLannotate 1.2.2; 13 found; start..end, strand, type, name):
     96..200     +  promoter       AmpR promoter: bla
    201..1061    +  CDS            AmpR: β-lactamase; bla; confers resistance to ampicillin, carbenicillin, and related antibiotics
   1232..1820    +  rep_origin     ori: high-copy-number ColE1/pMB1/pBR322/pUC origin of replication
   2003..2095    +  CDS            lacI (fragment): lac repressor; lacI; The lac repressor binds to the lac operator to inhibit transcription in E. coli. This inhibition can be relieved by adding lactose or isopropyl-β-D-thiogalactopyranoside (IPTG).
   2108..2129    +  protein_bind   CAP binding site: CAP binding activates transcription in the presence of cAMP. E. coli catabolite activator protein
   2144..2174    +  promoter       lac promoter: promoter for the E. coli lac operon
   2182..2198    +  protein_bind   lac operator: The lac repressor binds to the lac operator to inhibit transcription in E. coli. This inhibition can be relieved by adding lactose or isopropyl-β-D-thiogalactopyranoside (IPTG). lac repressor encoded by lacI
   2212..2230    +  promoter       SP6 promoter: promoter for bacteriophage SP6 RNA polymerase
   2251..2670    +  CDS            ATXR5 (fragment): ATXR5_ARATH - Also known as SDG15, SET15. Experimental evidence at protein level: Swiss-Prot protein existence level 1. Histone methyltransferase that specifically monomethylates 'Lys-27' of histone H3 (H3K27me1). Has much higher activity on nucleosomes containing H3.1 than H3.3. Involved in the formation of constitutive heterochromatin and the silencing of heterochromatic elements. Influences which sets of rRNA gene variants are expressed or silenced. From Arabidopsis thaliana (Mouse-ear cress).
   2692..2710    -  promoter       T7 promoter: promoter for bacteriophage T7 RNA polymerase
   2712..2864    +  CDS            lacZα (fragment): LacZα fragment of β-galactosidase; lacZ fragment
   2870..2969    -  misc_feature   bom (fragment): basis of mobility region from pBR322
   3071..1       -  CDS            rop (fragment) (across the origin): Rop protein, which maintains plasmids at low copy number; rop
>Addgene plasmid #246805 | pGGE-AtATXR5set | addgene full sequence | sequence record 495597 | Addgene NGS Result
GACGAAAGGGCCTCGTGATACGCCTATTTTTATAGGTTAATGTCATGATAATAATGGTTTCTTAGACGTC
AGGTGGCACTTTTCGGGGAAATGTGCGCGGAACCCCTATTTGTTTATTTTTCTAAATACATTCAAATATG
TATCCGCTCATGAGACAATAACCCTGATAAATGCTTCAATAATATTGAAAAAGGAAGAGTATGAGTATTC
AACATTTCCGTGTCGCCCTTATTCCCTTTTTTGCGGCATTTTGCCTTCCTGTTTTTGCTCACCCAGAAAC
GCTGGTGAAAGTAAAAGATGCTGAAGATCAGTTGGGTGCACGAGTGGGTTACATCGAACTGGATCTCAAC
AGCGGTAAGATCCTTGAGAGTTTTCGCCCCGAAGAACGTTTTCCAATGATGAGCACTTTTAAAGTTCTGC
TATGTGGCGCGGTATTATCCCGTATTGACGCCGGGCAAGAGCAACTCGGTCGCCGCATACACTATTCTCA
GAATGACTTGGTTGAGTACTCACCAGTCACAGAAAAGCATCTTACGGATGGCATGACAGTAAGAGAATTA
TGCAGTGCTGCCATAACCATGAGTGATAACACTGCGGCCAACTTACTTCTGACAACGATCGGAGGACCGA
AGGAGCTAACCGCTTTTTTGCACAACATGGGGGATCATGTAACTCGCCTTGATCGTTGGGAACCGGAGCT
GAATGAAGCCATACCAAACGACGAGCGTGACACCACGATGCCTGTAGCAATGGCAACAACGTTGCGCAAA
CTATTAACTGGCGAACTACTTACTCTAGCTTCCCGGCAACAATTAATAGACTGGATGGAGGCGGATAAAG
TTGCAGGACCACTTCTGCGCTCGGCCCTTCCGGCTGGCTGGTTTATTGCTGATAAATCTGGAGCCGGTGA
GCGTGGCTCTCGAGGTATCATTGCAGCACTGGGGCCAGATGGTAAGCCCTCCCGTATCGTAGTTATCTAC
ACGACGGGGAGTCAGGCAACTATGGATGAACGAAATAGACAGATCGCTGAGATAGGTGCCTCACTGATTA
AGCATTGGTAACTGTCAGACCAAGTTTACTCATATATACTTTAGATTGATTTAAAACTTCATTTTTAATT
TAAAAGGATCTAGGTGAAGATCCTTTTTGATAATCTCATGACCAAAATCCCTTAACGTGAGTTTTCGTTC
CACTGAGCGTCAGACCCCGTAGAAAAGATCAAAGGATCTTCTTGAGATCCTTTTTTTCTGCGCGTAATCT
GCTGCTTGCAAACAAAAAAACCACCGCTACCAGCGGTGGTTTGTTTGCCGGATCAAGAGCTACCAACTCT
TTTTCCGAAGGTAACTGGCTTCAGCAGAGCGCAGATACCAAATACTGTTCTTCTAGTGTAGCCGTAGTTA
GGCCACCACTTCAAGAACTCTGTAGCACCGCCTACATACCTCGCTCTGCTAATCCTGTTACCAGTGGCTG
CTGCCAGTGGCGATAAGTCGTGTCTTACCGGGTTGGACTCAAGACGATAGTTACCGGATAAGGCGCAGCG
GTCGGGCTGAACGGGGGGTTCGTGCACACAGCCCAGCTTGGAGCGAACGACCTACACCGAACTGAGATAC
CTACAGCGTGAGCTATGAGAAAGCGCCACGCTTCCCGAAGGGAGAAAGGCGGACAGGTATCCGGTAAGCG
GCAGGGTCGGAACAGGAGAGCGCACGAGGGAGCTTCCAGGGGGAAACGCCTGGTATCTTTATAGTCCTGT
CGGGTTTCGCCACCTCTGACTTGAGCGTCGATTTTTGTGATGCTCGTCAGGGGGGCGGAGCCTATGGAAA
AACGCCAGCAACGCGGCCTTTTTACGGTTCCTGGCCTTTTGCTGGCCTTTTGCTCACATGTTCTTTCCTG
CGTTATCCCCTGATTCTGTGGATAACCGTATTACCGCCTTTGAGTGAGCTGATACCGCTCGCCGCAGCCG
AACGACCGAGCGCAGCGAGTCAGTGAGCGAGGAAGCGGAAGAGCGCCCAATACGCAAACCGCCTCTCCCC
GCGCGTTGGCCGATTCATTAATGCAGCTGGCACGACAGGTTTCCCGACTGGAAAGCGGGCAGTGAGCGCA
ACGCAATTAATGTGAGTTAGCTCACTCATTAGGCACCCCAGGCTTTACACTTTATGCTTCCGGCTCGTAT
GTTGTGTGGAATTGTGAGCGGATAACAATTTCACACGAGCTATTTAGGTGACACTATAGAAGTGAAGCTT
GGTCTCACTGCAACGAGGAGAATGCCCTCCTCTCGTTGTGGTATTTGATCCGCTTGAAGGTTACACAGTT
GAAGCAGATGGTCCTATTAAGGACTTAACATTCATAGCTGAATATACAGGGGATGTTGATTACTTGAAAA
ACCGAGAAAAAGACGATTGTGACAGCATCATGACTCTCCTTTTATCAGAAGATCCTTCAAAGACTCTTGT
TATCTGTCCAGACAAGTTTGGAAACATATCTCGCTTCATTAATGGCATTAACAATCACAATCCGGTTGCT
AAGAAGAAGCAGAACTGCAAATGCGTGAGGTATAGCATAAACGGCGAATGTCGAGTTCTTCTAGTGGCTA
CACGCGATATATCGAAAGGGGAAAGGCTCTATTATGACTACAATGGTTATGAACATGAGTATCCTACTCA
TCACTTCCTCACTATGAGACCGAATTCTCGCCCTATAGTGAGTCGTATTACCTGGCCGTCGTTTTACAAC
GTCGTGACTGGGAAAACCCTGGCGTTACCCAACTTAATCGCCTTGCAGCACATCCCCCTTTCGCCAGCTG
GCGTAATAGCGAAGAGGCCCGCACCGATCGCCCTTCCCAACAGTTGCGCAGCCTGAATGGCGAATGGCGC
CTGATGCGGTATTTTCTCCTTACGCATCTGTGCGGTATTTCACACCGCATATGGTGCACTCTCAGTACAA
TCTGCTCTGATGCCGCATAGTTAAGCCAGCCCCGACACCCGCCAACACCCGCTGACGCGCCCTGACGGGC
TTGTCTGCTCCCGGCATCCGCTTACAGACAAGCTGTGACCGTCTCCGGGAGCTGCATGTGTCAGAGGTTT
TCACCGTCATCACCGAAACGCGCGA
